>Addgene plasmid #164679 | pBI-CMV1-mir144m5~451-CMV2-mir1 | addgene full sequence | sequence record 327563 | Addgene NGS Result
CGTTACATAACTTACGGTAAATGGCCCGCCTGGCTGACCGCCCAACGACCCCCGCCCATTGACGTCAATA
ATGACGTATGTTCCCATAGTAACGCCAATAGGGACTTTCCATTGACGTCAATGGGTGGAGTATTTACGGT
AAACTGCCCACTTGGCAGTACATCAAGTGTATCATATGCCAAGTACGCCCCCTATTGACGTCAATGACGG
TAAATGGCCCGCCTGGCATTATGCCCAGTACATGACCTTATGGGACTTTCCTACTTGGCAGTACATCTAC
GTATTAGTCATCGCTATTACCATGGTGATGCGGTTTTGGCAGTACATCAATGGGCGTGGATAGCGGTTTG
ACTCACGGGGATTTCCAAGTCTCCACCCCATTGACGTCAATGGGAGTTTGTTTTGGCACCAAAATCAACG
GGACTTTCCAAAATGTCGTAACAACTCCGCCCCATTGACGCAAATGGGCGGTAGGCGTGTACGGTGGGAG
GTCTATATAAGCAGAGCTGGTTTAGTGAACCGTCAGATCCGCTAGGGATCCTCTAGTCAGCTGACGCGTG
CTAGCGCGGCCGCGTTCTGCCCCCAGCCCCTCACAGTGCTTTTCAAGCCATGCTTCCTGTGCCAGCTGTG
GGGCCCTGGCTGGGATATCATCATATACTGTAAGTTTGCGATGAGACACTACAGTATAGATGATGTACTA
GTCCGGGCACCCCCTGGGCTGGAGCCTGACAAGGAGGACAGGAGAGATGCTGCAAGCCCAAGAAGCTCTC
TGCTCAGCCTGTCACAACCTACTGACTGCCAGGGCACTTGGGAATGGCAAGGAAACCGTTACCATTACTG
AGTTTAGTAATGGTAATGGTTCTCTTGCTATACCCAGAAAACGTGCCAGGAAGAGAACTCAGGACCCTGA
AGCAGACTACTGGAAGGGAGACTCCAAAGCTTGTCGACGATATCTCCAGAGGATCATAATCAGCCATACC
ACATTTGTAGAGGTTTTACTTGCTTTAAAAAACCTCCCACACCTCCCCCTGAACCTGAAACATAAAATGA
ATGCAATTGTTGTTGTTAACTTGTTTATTGCAGCTTATAATGGTTACAAATAAAGCAATAGCATCACAAA
TTTCACAAATAAAGCATTTTTTTCACTGCCCCGAGCTTCCTCGCTCACTGACTCGCTGCGCTCGGTCGTT
CGGCTGCGGCGAGCGGTATCAGCTCACTCAAAGGCGGTAATACGGTTATCCACAGAATCAGGGGATAACG
CAGGAAAGAACATGTGAGCAAAAGGCCAGCAAAAGGCCAGGAACCGTAAAAAGGCCGCGTTGCTGGCGTT
TTTCCATAGGCTCCGCCCCCCTGACGAGCATCACAAAAATCGACGCTCAAGTCAGAGGTGGCGAAACCCG
ACAGGACTATAAAGATACCAGGCGTTTCCCCCTGGAAGCTCCCTCGTGCGCTCTCCTGTTCCGACCCTGC
CGCTTACCGGATACCTGTCCGCCTTTCTCCCTTCGGGAAGCGTGGCGCTTTCTCATAGCTCACGCTGTAG
GTATCTCAGTTCGGTGTAGGTCGTTCGCTCCAAGCTGGGCTGTGTGCACGAACCCCCCGTTCAGCCCGAC
CGCTGCGCCTTATCCGGTAACTATCGTCTTGAGTCCAACCCGGTAAGACACGACTTATCGCCACTGGCAG
CAGCCACTGGTAACAGGATTAGCAGAGCGAGGTATGTAGGCGGTGCTACAGAGTTCTTGAAGTGGTGGCC
TAACTACGGCTACACTAGAAGAACAGTATTTGGTATCTGCGCTCTGCTGAAGCCAGTTACCTTCGGAAAA
AGAGTTGGTAGCTCTTGATCCGGCAAACAAACCACCGCTGGTAGCGGTGGTTTTTTTGTTTGCAAGCAGC
AGATTACGCGCAGAAAAAAAGGATCTCAAGAAGATCCTTTGATCTTTTCTACGGGGTCTGACGCTCAGTG
GAACGAAAACTCACGTTAAGGGATTTTGGTCATGAGATTATCAAAAAGGATCTTCACCTAGATCCTTTTA
AATTAAAAATGAAGTTTTAAATCAATCTAAAGTATATATGAGTAAACTTGGTCTGACAGTTACCAATGCT
TAATCAGTGAGGCACCTATCTCAGCGATCTGTCTATTTCGTTCATCCATAGTTGCCTGACTCCCCGTCGT
GTAGATAACTACGATACGGGAGGGCTTACCATCTGGCCCCAGTGCTGCAATGATACCGCGAGACCCACGC
TCACCGGCTCCAGATTTATCAGCAATAAACCAGCCAGCCGGAAGGGCCGAGCGCAGAAGTGGTCCTGCAA
CTTTATCCGCCTCCATCCAGTCTATTAATTGTTGCCGGGAAGCTAGAGTAAGTAGTTCGCCAGTTAATAG
TTTGCGCAACGTTGTTGCCATTGCTACAGGCATCGTGGTGTCACGCTCGTCGTTTGGTATGGCTTCATTC
AGCTCCGGTTCCCAACGATCAAGGCGAGTTACATGATCCCCCATGTTGTGCAAAAAAGCGGTTAGCTCCT
TCGGTCCTCCGATCGTTGTCAGAAGTAAGTTGGCCGCAGTGTTATCACTCATGGTTATGGCAGCACTGCA
TAATTCTCTTACTGTCATGCCATCCGTAAGATGCTTTTCTGTGACTGGTGAGTACTCAACCAAGTCATTC
TGAGAATAGTGTATGCGGCGACCGAGTTGCTCTTGCCCGGCGTCAACACGGGATAATACCGCGCCACATA
GCAGAACTTTAAAAGTGCTCATCATTGGAAAACGTTCTTCGGGGCGAAAACTCTCAAGGATCTTACCGCT
GTTGAGATCCAGTTCGATGTAACCCACTCGTGCACCCAACTGATCTTCAGCATCTTTTACTTTCACCAGC
GTTTCTGGGTGAGCAAAAACAGGAAGGCAAAATGCCGCAAAAAAGGGAATAAGGGCGACACGGAAATGTT
GAATACTCATACTCTTCCTTTTTCAATATTATTGAAGCATTTATCAGGGTTATTGTCTCATGAGCGGATA
CATATTTGAATGTATTTAGAAAAATAAACAAATAGGGGTTCCGCGCACATTTCCCCGAAAAGTGCCACCT
GACGTCGGCAGTGAAAAAAATGCTTTATTTGTGAAATTTGTGATGCTATTGCTTTATTTGTAACCATTAT
AAGCTGCAATAAACAAGTTAACAACAACAATTGCATTCATTTTATGTTTCAGGTTCAGGGGGAGGTGTGG
GAGGTTTTTTAAAGCAAGTAAAACCTCTACAAATGTGGTATGGCTGATTATGATCCTCTAGACTGCAGGG
CTGTCGGCCGCGGCGGCCCCCGTGGTGTGGAGTGCCCCTCAGTGCGGCGAGAGAGGTCCCGGCCTGAGAT
ACATACTTCTTTACATTCCATAGCTTAGCAGGTCCATATGGGCATATAAAGAAGTATGTTTCCCAAGCAG
GCAGTCTGCATGCAGTTCCAAGACCCCGGGACGCCGCCCCGGTAGAAGCTGACCCCAGATCTGGGCCCCC
GCGGCATATGACCGGTGAATTCTCCAGGCGATCTGACGGTTCACTAAACGAGCTCTGCTTATATAGGCCT
CCCACCGTACACGCCACCTCGACATACTCGAGTAGTTATTAATAGTAATCAATTACGGGGTCATTAGTTC
ATAGCCCATATATGGAGTTCCG
Features (pLannotate 1.2.2; 14 found; start..end, strand, type, name):
      1..304     +  enhancer       CMV enhancer: human cytomegalovirus immediate early enhancer
    305..508     +  promoter       CMV promoter: human cytomegalovirus (CMV) immediate early promoter
    632..709     +  ncRNA          mir-144: Accession: RF00682 - microRNA mir-144
    806..877     +  ncRNA          mir-451: Accession: RF00722 - microRNA mir-451
    962..1045    +  CDS            large T antigen (fragment): large T antigen from SV40 (simian virus 40)
   1068..1149    +  polyA_signal   SV40 poly(A) signal: SV40 polyadenylation signal
   1331..1919    -  rep_origin     ori: high-copy-number ColE1/pMB1/pBR322/pUC origin of replication
   2090..2950    -  CDS            AmpR: β-lactamase; bla; confers resistance to ampicillin, carbenicillin, and related antibiotics
   2951..3055    -  promoter       AmpR promoter: bla
   3088..3169    -  polyA_signal   SV40 poly(A) signal: SV40 polyadenylation signal
   3192..3275    -  CDS            large T antigen (fragment): large T antigen from SV40 (simian virus 40)
   3351..3427    -  ncRNA          mir-1: Accession: RF00103 - mir-1 microRNA precursor family
   3551..3585    -  promoter       minimal CMV promoter (fragment): human cytomegalovirus (CMV) immediate early promoter
   3603..3662    +  enhancer       CMV enhancer (fragment): human cytomegalovirus immediate early enhancer
