[The description below was written by a language model from this plasmid's Addgene catalogue record and pLannotate feature annotations shown in this document.]
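Description:
pBI-CMV1-mir144m5~451-CMV2-mir1 is a mammalian expression plasmid built on the Clontech pBI-CMV1 bidirectional backbone, designed to produce two separate microRNA primary transcripts from one plasmid after transfection. It is propagated in E. coli through a ColE1/pUC-type origin and selected with ampicillin via the β-lactamase gene and its native promoter. The catalogue lists the plasmid as low copy, although the annotated origin is of the family usually described as high copy. The sequenced record is 3,662 nt, and no mammalian selection marker is annotated.

The payload consists of two divergent transcription units arranged around a shared CMV enhancer. In one direction, the full CMV immediate early enhancer/promoter drives a human miR-144~451 cluster fragment cloned between NotI and HindIII, with annotated mir-144 and mir-451 hairpins lying close together on the same transcript. The mir-144 hairpin carries a variant called "mutant5", whose exact nature the record does not state. In the opposite direction, a minimal CMV promoter fragment drives the human miR-1-1 hairpin, cloned between BglII and PstI. Each unit ends in an SV40 polyadenylation signal; the short large T antigen fragments flagged next to these are part of the SV40 terminator regions rather than expressed coding sequence.

The associated study concerns how clustering with a neighbouring hairpin assists processing of suboptimal microRNA hairpins. In that context, the construct fits experiments asking how an altered mir-144 hairpin affects maturation of miR-144 and the neighbouring miR-451. The independently transcribed miR-1-1 plausibly serves as a co-expressed internal reference for transfection and expression, although the record does not state this role.
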