Addgene plasmid #164679: pBI-CMV1-mir144m5~451-CMV2-mir1
Purpose: Express miR-144(mutant5)~451 and miR-1-1 in mammalian cells
Depositing lab: David Bartel. Depositing organization: Whitehead Institute for Biomedical Research. Publication: MicroRNA Clustering Assists Processing of Suboptimal MicroRNA Hairpins through the Action of the ERH Protein. Fang W, Bartel DP. Mol Cell. 2020 Apr 16;78(2):289-302.e6. doi: 10.1016/j.molcel.2020.01.026. PubMed 32302541.
Backbone
  Vector backbone: pBI-CMV1
  Backbone manufacturer: Clontech
  Backbone size w/o insert (bp): 3114
  Vector type: Mammalian Expression
Growth in bacteria
  Bacterial resistance: Ampicillin, 100 μg/mL
  Growth temperature: 37°C
  Growth strain: DH5alpha
  Copy number: Low Copy
Gene/Insert 1
  Gene/Insert name: miR-144(mutant5)~451
  Species: H. sapiens (human)
  Entrez Gene: MIR144 (a.k.a. MIRN144, mir-144)
  Promoter: CMV
  Cloning method: Restriction Enzyme; 5′ cloning site NotI (not destroyed); 3′ cloning site HindIII (not destroyed)
  Sequencing primers: 5′ CAATGGGAGTTTGTTTTGGC
Gene/Insert 2
  Gene/Insert name: miR-1-1
  Species: H. sapiens (human)
  Entrez Gene: MIR1-1 (a.k.a. MIRN1-1, hsa-mir-1-1, miRNA1-1, mir-1-1)
  Promoter: CMV
  Cloning method: Restriction Enzyme; 5′ cloning site BglII (not destroyed); 3′ cloning site PstI (not destroyed)
  Sequencing primers: 5′ TGGGCTATGAACTAATGACC
Terms and licenses: Academic/Nonprofit Terms; Industry Terms: Not Available to Industry
How to cite: pBI-CMV1-mir144m5~451-CMV2-mir1 was a gift from David Bartel (Addgene plasmid # 164679 ; http://n2t.net/addgene:164679 ; RRID:Addgene_164679)
