>Addgene plasmid #164679 | pBI-CMV1-mir144m5~451-CMV2-mir1 | depositor partial sequence | sequence record 319818 | CAATGGGAGTTTGTTTTGGC
GCTGGTTTAGTGAACCGTCAGATCCGCTAGGGATCCTCTAGTCAGCTGACGCGTGCTAGCGCGGCCGCGT
TCTGCCCCCAGCCCCTCACAGTGCTTTTCAAGCCATGCTTCCTGTGCCAGCTGTGGGGCCCTGGCTGGGA
TATCATCATATACTGTAAGTTTGCGATGAGACACTACAGTATAGATGATGTACTAGTCCGGGCACCCCCT
GGGCTGGAGCCTGACAAGGAGGACAGGAGAGATGCTGCAAGCCCAAGAAGCTCTCTGCTCAGCCTGTCAC
AACCTACTGACTGCCAGGGCACTTGGGAATGGCAAGGAAACCGTTACCATTACTGAGTTTAGTAATGGTA
ATGGTTCTCTTGCTATACCCAGAAAACGTGCCAGGAAGAGAACTCAGGACCCTGAAGCAGACTACTGGAA
GGGAGACTCCAAAGCTTGTCGACGATATCTCCAGAGGATCATAATCAGCCATACCACATTTGTAGAGGTT
TTACTTGCTTTAAAAAACCTCCCACACCTCCCCCTGAACCTGAAACATAAAATGAATGCAATTGTTGTTG
TTAACTTGTTTATTGCAGCTTATAATGGTTACAAATAAAGCAATAGCATCACAAATTTCACAAATAAAGC
ATTTTTTTCACTGCCCCGAGCTTCCTCGCTCACTGACTCGCTGCGCTCGGTCGTTCGGCTGCGGCGAGCG
GTATCAGCTCACTCAAAGGCGGTAATACGGTTATCCACAGAATCAG
